Addgene plasmid #192063: CAG-BFP-sesRNA-GFP-WPRE-pA
Purpose: Expression of BFP, sesRNA in mammalian cells, with GFP as efRNA.
Depositing lab: Josh Huang. Depositing organization: Duke University. Publication: Programmable RNA sensing for cell monitoring and manipulation. Qian Y, Li J, Zhao S, Matthews EA, Adoff M, Zhong W, An X, Yeo M, Park C, Yang X, Wang BS, Southwell DG, Huang ZJ. Nature. 2022 Oct;610(7933):713-721. doi: 10.1038/s41586-022-05280-1. Epub 2022 Oct 5. PubMed 36198803.
Backbone
  Vector backbone: CAG-BFP-sesRNA-GFP-WPRE-pA
  Vector type: Mammalian Expression, AAV
Growth in bacteria
  Bacterial resistance: Ampicillin, 100 μg/mL
  Growth temperature: 37°C
  Growth strain: NEB Stable
  Copy number: High Copy
Gene/Insert
  Gene/Insert name: sesRNA for tdTom
  Species: Synthetic
  Promoter: CAG
  Cloning method: Gibson Cloning
  Sequencing primers: 5′ ccctagcaaactggggcac; 3′ agggccgggattctcctcca
Terms and licenses: Academic/Nonprofit Terms; Industry Terms: Not Available to Industry
How to cite: CAG-BFP-sesRNA-GFP-WPRE-pA was a gift from Josh Huang (Addgene plasmid # 192063 ; http://n2t.net/addgene:192063 ; RRID:Addgene_192063)
