[The description below was written by a language model from this plasmid's Addgene catalogue record and pLannotate feature annotations shown in this document.]
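Description:
CAG-BFP-sesRNA-GFP-WPRE-pA is a 6.5 kb mammalian expression plasmid built in an AAV transfer-vector format, with the expression cassette flanked by AAV2 inverted terminal repeats so that it can be transfected directly or, in principle, packaged into recombinant AAV. It is propagated in E. coli through a high-copy ColE1/pUC-type origin with ampicillin resistance (β-lactamase), and it also carries an f1 phage origin. The short lacZα, lacI and SV40 large T antigen matches in the annotation appear to be backbone remnants rather than functional parts.

The payload is a single transcription unit driven by the CAG promoter, annotated here as a CMV enhancer fragment, the chicken β-actin promoter and chimeric β-actin/β-globin intron sequence. Downstream lie a TagBFP coding sequence, a roughly 200 nt segment matching dTomato in the antisense orientation, and EGFP, followed by WPRE to boost transcript stability and expression and an SV40 polyadenylation signal. The antisense dTomato segment corresponds to the catalogued insert, a synthetic sensor RNA (sesRNA) directed against tdTomato mRNA, while EGFP serves as the effector RNA (efRNA).

In the programmable RNA-sensing approach this plasmid was made for, BFP reports expression of the construct itself. Translation of the downstream effector is meant to depend on the sesRNA base-pairing with its target transcript. This type of sensor generally relies on RNA editing of a stop codon within the sensor, although the record does not detail that mechanism or any linker or 2A elements between the reading frames. The construct is thus suited to testing GFP readout in mammalian cells that do or do not express tdTomato.
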