Features (pLannotate 1.2.2; 19 found; start..end, strand, type, name):
    249..353     -  promoter       AmpR promoter: bla
    406..834     -  rep_origin     f1 ori (sequence partly withheld): f1 bacteriophage origin of replication; arrow indicates direction of (+) strand synthesis
    839..908     -  CDS            lacZα (fragment): LacZα fragment of β-galactosidase; lacZ fragment
    903..1035    -  repeat_region  AAV2 ITR (fragment): inverted terminal repeat of adeno-associated virus serotype 2 inverted
   1096..1344    +  enhancer       CMV enhancer (fragment): human cytomegalovirus immediate early enhancer
   1346..1623    +  promoter       chicken β-actin promoter: No description available
   1624..1759    +  intron         hybrid intron (fragment): hybrid between chicken β-actin (CBA) and minute virus of mice (MMV) introns (Gray et al., 2011)
   1848..1978    +  intron         chimeric intron (fragment): chimera between introns from chicken β-actin and rabbit β-globin
   1976..2038    +  CDS            HBB (fragment): HBB_LEPEU - Experimental evidence at protein level: Swiss-Prot protein existence level 1. Involved in oxygen transport from the lung to the various peripheral tissues. From Lepus europaeus (European hare).
   2044..2742    +  CDS            TagBFP: TagBFP is a basic (constitutively fluorescent) blue fluorescent protein published in 2008, derived from Entacmaea quadricolor. It is reported to be a very rapidly-maturing monomer with very low acid sensitivity.
   2812..3006    -  CDS            dTomato (fragment): dimeric variant of DsRed fluorescent protein (Shaner et al., 2004) mammalian codon-optimized
   3079..3795    +  CDS            EGFP: the original enhanced GFP (Yang et al., 1996) mammalian codon-optimized
   3808..4396    +  misc_feature   WPRE: woodchuck hepatitis virus posttranscriptional regulatory element
   4439..4560    -  polyA_signal   SV40 poly(A) signal: SV40 polyadenylation signal
   4583..4651    -  CDS            large T antigen (fragment): large T antigen from SV40 (simian virus 40)
   4722..4855    +  repeat_region  AAV2 ITR: inverted terminal repeat of adeno-associated virus serotype 2 inverted
   4849..4905    -  CDS            lacI (fragment): lac repressor; lacI; The lac repressor binds to the lac operator to inhibit transcription in E. coli. This inhibition can be relieved by adding lactose or isopropyl-β-D-thiogalactopyranoside (IPTG).
   5088..5676    -  rep_origin     ori: high-copy-number ColE1/pMB1/pBR322/pUC origin of replication
   5847..248     -  CDS            AmpR (across the origin): β-lactamase; bla; confers resistance to ampicillin, carbenicillin, and related antibiotics
>Addgene plasmid #192063 | CAG-BFP-sesRNA-GFP-WPRE-pA | addgene full sequence | sequence record 487716 | Addgene Long Read Sequencing Result
TCAATACGGGATAATACCGCGCCACATAGCAGAACTTTAAAAGTGCTCATCATTGGAAAACGTTCTTCGG
GGCGAAAACTCTCAAGGATCTTACCGCTGTTGAGATCCAGTTCGATGTAACCCACTCGTGCACCCAACTG
ATCTTCAGCATCTTTTACTTTCACCAGCGTTTCTGGGTGAGCAAAAACAGGAAGGCAAAATGCCGCAAAA
AAGGGAATAAGGGCGACACGGAAATGTTGAATACTCATACTCTTCCTTTTTCAATATTATTGAAGCATTT
ATCAGGGTTATTGTCTCATGAGCGGATACATATTTGAATGTATTTAGAAAAATAAACAAATAGGGGTTCC
GCGCACATTTCCCCGAAAAGTGCCACCTAAATTGTAAGCGTTAATATTTTGTTAAAATTCGCGTTAAATT
TTTGTTAAATCAGCTCATTTTTTAACCAATAGGCCGAAATCGGCAAAATCCCTTATAAATCAAAAGAATA
GACCGAGATAGGGT
[37 nt withheld, positions 505-541]
AAAGAACGTGGACTCCAACGTCAAAGG
[49 nt withheld, positions 569-617]
T
[91 nt withheld, positions 619-709]
G
[124 nt withheld, positions 711-834]
CCCATTCGCCATTCAGGCTGCGCAACTGTTGGGAAGGGCGATCGGTGCGGGCCTCTTCGCTATTACGCCA
GCTGCGCGCTCGCTCGCTCACTGAGGCCGCCCGGGCAAAGCCCGGGCGTCGGGCGACCTTTGGTCGCCCG
GCCTCAGTGAGCGAGCGAGCGCGCAGAGAGGGAGTGGCCAACTCCATCACTAGGGGTTCCTTGTAGTTAA
TGATTAACCCGCCATGCTACTTATCTACGTAGCCATGCTCTAGGAAGAGTACCATTGACGTCAATAATGA
CGTATGTTCCCATAGTAACGCCAATAGGGACTTTCCATTGACGTCAATGGGTGGAGTATTTACGGTAAAC
TGCCCACTTGGCAGTACATCAAGTGTATCATATGCCAAGTACGCCCCCTATTGACGTCAATGACGGTAAA
TGGCCCGCCTGGCATTATGCCCAGTACATGACCTTATGGGACTTTCCTACTTGGCAGTACATCTACGTAT
TAGTCATCGCTATTACCATGGTCGAGGTGAGCCCCACGTTCTGCTTCACTCTCCCCATCTCCCCCCCCTC
CCCACCCCCAATTTTGTATTTATTTATTTTTTAATTATTTTGTGCAGCGATGGGGGCGGGGGGGGGGGGG
GGGCGCGCGCCAGGCGGGGCGGGGCGGGGCGAGGGGCGGGGCGGGGCGAGGCGGAGAGGTGCGGCGGCAG
CCAATCAGAGCGGCGCGCTCCGAAAGTTTCCTTTTATGGCGAGGCGGCGGCGGCGGCGGCCCTATAAAAA
GCGAAGCGCGCGGCGGGCGGGAGTCGCTGCGCGCTGCCTTCGCCCCGTGCCCCGCTCCGCCGCCGCCTCG
CGCCGCCCGCCCCGGCTCTGACTGACCGCGTTACTCCCACAGGTGAGCGGGCGGGACGGCCCTTCTCCTC
CGGGCTGTAATTAGCGCTTGGTTTAATGACGGCTTGTTTCTTTTCTGTGGCTGCGTGAAAGCCTTGAGGG
GCTCCGGGAGGGCCCTTTGTGCGGGGGGAGCGGCTCGGGGCTGTCCGCGGGGGGACGGCTGCCTTCGGGG
GGGACGGGGCAGGGCGGGGTTCGGCTTCTGGCGTGTGACCGGCGGCTCTAGAGCCTCTGCTAACCATGTT
CATGCCTTCTTCTTTTTCCTACAGCTCCTGGGCAACGTGCTGGTTATTGTGCTGTCTCATCATTTTGGCA
AAGAATTGGATCCGCCACCATGAGCGAGCTGATTAAGGAGAACATGCACATGAAGCTGTACATGGAGGGC
ACCGTGGACAACCATCACTTCAAGTGCACATCCGAGGGCGAAGGCAAGCCCTACGAGGGCACCCAGACCA
TGAGAATCAAGGTGGTCGAGGGCGGCCCTCTCCCCTTCGCCTTCGACATCCTGGCTACTAGCTTCCTCTA
CGGCAGCAAGACCTTCATCAACCACACCCAGGGCATCCCCGACTTCTTCAAGCAGTCCTTCCCTGAGGGC
TTCACATGGGAGAGAGTCACCACATACGAAGACGGGGGCGTGCTGACCGCTACCCAGGACACCAGCCTCC
AGGACGGCTGCCTCATCTACAACGTCAAGATCAGAGGGGTGAACTTCACATCCAACGGCCCTGTGATGCA
GAAGAAAACACTCGGCTGGGAGGCCTTCACCGAGACGCTGTACCCCGCTGACGGCGGCCTGGAAGGCAGA
AACTACATGGCCCTGAAGCTCGTGGGCGGGAGCCATCTGATCGCAAACGCCAAGACCACATATAGATCCA
AGAAACCCGCTAATAACCTCAAGATGCCTGGCGTCTACTATGTGGACTACAGACTGGAAAGAATCAAGGA
GGCCAACAACGAGACCTACGTCGAGCAGCACGAGGTGGCAGTGGCCAGATACTGCGACCTCCCTAGCAAA
CTGGGGCACAAGCTCAATACTAGTGCTACTAACTTCAGCCTGCTGAAGCAGGCTGGAGACGTGGAGGAGA
ACCCTGGACCTGAATTCACTCCACCAGGTAGTGGCCGCCGTCCTTCAGCTTCAGGGCCTGGTGGATCTCG
CCCTTCAGCACGCCGTCGCGGGGGTACAGGCGCTCGGTGGAGGCCTCCCAGCCCATAGTCTTCTTCTGCA
TTACGGGGCCGTCGGGGGGGAAGTTGGTGCCGCGCATCTTCACCTTGTAGATCAGCGTGCCGTCCTGCAG
GGGGCGCGCCAGAGGGCAGAGGAAGTCTTCTAACATGCGGTGACGTGGAGGAGAATCCCGGCCCTTTAAT
TAACGTGAGCAAGGGCGAGGAGCTGTTCACCGGGGTGGTGCCCATCCTGGTCGAGCTGGACGGCGACGTA
AACGGCCACAAGTTCAGCGTGTCCGGCGAGGGCGAGGGCGATGCCACCTACGGCAAGCTGACCCTGAAGT
TCATCTGCACCACCGGCAAGCTGCCCGTGCCCTGGCCCACCCTCGTGACCACCCTGACCTACGGCGTGCA
GTGCTTCAGCCGCTACCCCGACCACATGAAGCAGCACGACTTCTTCAAGTCCGCCATGCCCGAAGGCTAC
GTCCAGGAGCGCACCATCTTCTTCAAGGACGACGGCAACTACAAGACCCGCGCCGAGGTGAAGTTCGAGG
GCGACACCCTGGTGAACCGCATCGAGCTGAAGGGCATCGACTTCAAGGAGGACGGCAACATCCTGGGGCA
CAAGCTGGAGTACAACTACAACAGCCACAACGTCTATATCATGGCCGACAAGCAGAAGAACGGCATCAAG
GTGAACTTCAAGATCCGCCACAACATCGAGGACGGCAGCGTGCAGCTCGCCGACCACTACCAGCAGAACA
CCCCCATCGGCGACGGCCCCGTGCTGCTGCCCGACAACCACTACCTGAGCACCCAGTCCGCCCTGAGCAA
AGACCCCAACGAGAAGCGCGATCACATGGTCCTGCTGGAGTTCGTGACCGCCGCCGGGATCACTCTCGGC
ATGGACGAGCTGTACAAGTAAAAGCTTATCGATAATCAACCTCTGGATTACAAAATTTGTGAAAGATTGA
CTGGTATTCTTAACTATGTTGCTCCTTTTACGCTATGTGGATACGCTGCTTTAATGCCTTTGTATCATGC
TATTGCTTCCCGTATGGCTTTCATTTTCTCCTCCTTGTATAAATCCTGGTTGCTGTCTCTTTATGAGGAG
TTGTGGCCCGTTGTCAGGCAACGTGGCGTGGTGTGCACTGTGTTTGCTGACGCAACCCCCACTGGTTGGG
GCATTGCCACCACCTGTCAGCTCCTTTCCGGGACTTTCGCTTTCCCCCTCCCTATTGCCACGGCGGAACT
CATCGCCGCCTGCCTTGCCCGCTGCTGGACAGGGGCTCGGCTGTTGGGCACTGACAATTCCGTGGTGTTG
TCGGGGAAATCATCGTCCTTTCCTTGGCTGCTCGCCTGTGTTGCCACCTGGATTCTGCGCGGGACGTCCT
TCTGCTACGTCCCTTCGGCCCTCAATCCAGCGGACCTTCCTTCCCGCGGCCTGCTGCCGGCTCTGCGGCC
TCTTCCGCGTCTTCGCCTTCGCCCTCAGACGAGTCGGATCTCCCTTTGGGCCGCCTCCCCGCATCGATAC
CGTCGACCCGGGCGGCCGCTTCGAGCAGACATGATAAGATACATTGATGAGTTTGGACAAACCACAACTA
GAATGCAGTGAAAAAAATGCTTTATTTGTGAAATTTGTGATGCTATTGCTTTATTTGTAACCATTATAAG
CTGCAATAAACAAGTTAACAACAACAATTGCATTCATTTTATGTTTCAGGTTCAGGGGGAGATGTGGGAG
GTTTTTTAAAGCAAGTAAAACCTCTACAAATGTGGTAAAATCGATAAGGATCTTCCTAGAGCATGGCTAC
GTAGATAAGTAGCATGGCGGGTTAATCATTAACTACAAGGAACCCCTAGTGATGGAGTTGGCCACTCCCT
CTCTGCGCGCTCGCTCGCTCACTGAGGCCGGGCGACCAAAGGTCGCCCGACGCCCGGGCTTTGCCCGGGC
GGCCTCAGTGAGCGAGCGAGCGCGCAGCTGCATTAATGAATCGGCCAACGCGCGGGGAGAGGCGGTTTGC
GTATTGGGCGCTCTTCCGCTTCCTCGCTCACTGACTCGCTGCGCTCGGTCGTTCGGCTGCGGCGAGCGGT
ATCAGCTCACTCAAAGGCGGTAATACGGTTATCCACAGAATCAGGGGATAACGCAGGAAAGAACATGTGA
GCAAAAGGCCAGCAAAAGGCCAGGAACCGTAAAAAGGCCGCGTTGCTGGCGTTTTTCCATAGGCTCCGCC
CCCCTGACGAGCATCACAAAAATCGACGCTCAAGTCAGAGGTGGCGAAACCCGACAGGACTATAAAGATA
CCAGGCGTTTCCCCCTGGAAGCTCCCTCGTGCGCTCTCCTGTTCCGACCCTGCCGCTTACCGGATACCTG
TCCGCCTTTCTCCCTTCGGGAAGCGTGGCGCTTTCTCATAGCTCACGCTGTAGGTATCTCAGTTCGGTGT
AGGTCGTTCGCTCCAAGCTGGGCTGTGTGCACGAACCCCCCGTTCAGCCCGACCGCTGCGCCTTATCCGG
TAACTATCGTCTTGAGTCCAACCCGGTAAGACACGACTTATCGCCACTGGCAGCAGCCACTGGTAACAGG
ATTAGCAGAGCGAGGTATGTAGGCGGTGCTACAGAGTTCTTGAAGTGGTGGCCTAACTACGGCTACACTA
GAAGAACAGTATTTGGTATCTGCGCTCTGCTGAAGCCAGTTACCTTCGGAAAAAGAGTTGGTAGCTCTTG
ATCCGGCAAACAAACCACCGCTGGTAGCGGTGGTTTTTTTGTTTGCAAGCAGCAGATTACGCGCAGAAAA
AAAGGATCTCAAGAAGATCCTTTGATCTTTTCTACGGGGTCTGACGCTCAGTGGAACGAAAACTCACGTT
AAGGGATTTTGGTCATGAGATTATCAAAAAGGATCTTCACCTAGATCCTTTTAAATTAAAAATGAAGTTT
TAAATCAATCTAAAGTATATATGAGTAAACTTGGTCTGACAGTTACCAATGCTTAATCAGTGAGGCACCT
ATCTCAGCGATCTGTCTATTTCGTTCATCCATAGTTGCCTGACTCCCCGTCGTGTAGATAACTACGATAC
GGGAGGGCTTACCATCTGGCCCCAGTGCTGCAATGATACCGCGAGACCCACGCTCACCGGCTCCAGATTT
ATCAGCAATAAACCAGCCAGCCGGAAGGGCCGAGCGCAGAAGTGGTCCTGCAACTTTATCCGCCTCCATC
CAGTCTATTAATTGTTGCCGGGAAGCTAGAGTAAGTAGTTCGCCAGTTAATAGTTTGCGCAACGTTGTTG
CCATTGCTACAGGCATCGTGGTGTCACGCTCGTCGTTTGGTATGGCTTCATTCAGCTCCGGTTCCCAACG
ATCAAGGCGAGTTACATGATCCCCCATGTTGTGCAAAAAAGCGGTTAGCTCCTTCGGTCCTCCGATCGTT
GTCAGAAGTAAGTTGGCCGCAGTGTTATCACTCATGGTTATGGCAGCACTGCATAATTCTCTTACTGTCA
TGCCATCCGTAAGATGCTTTTCTGTGACTGGTGAGTACTCAACCAAGTCATTCTGAGAATAGTGTATGCG
GCGACCGAGTTGCTCTTGCCCGGCG
