>Addgene plasmid #192063 | CAG-BFP-sesRNA-GFP-WPRE-pA | addgene partial sequence | sequence record 383796 | RNAde-BB-2R 5'-attaccgcctttgagtgagc -3'
NNNNNNNNNNNNNGACCGAGCGCAGCGAGTCAGTGAGCGAGGAAGCGGAAGAGCGCCCAATACGCAAACC
GCCTCTCCCCGCGCGTTGGCCGATTCATTAATGCAGCTGCGCGCTCGCTCGCTCACTNNNNAAGNAANNA
ANGCCCGGGCGTCGGGCGACCTTTGGTCGCCCGGCCTCAGTGAGCGAGCGAGCGCGCANAGAGGGAGTGG
CCAACTCCATCACTAGGGGTTCCTTGTAGTTAATGATTAACCCGCCATGCTACTTATCTACGTAGCCATG
CTCTAGGAAGATCCTTATCGATTTTACCACATTTGTAGAGGTTNNACTTGCTTTAAAAAACCTCCCACAT
CTCCCCCTGAACCTGAAACATAAAATGAATGCAATTGTTGTTGTTAACTTGTTTATTGCAGCTTATAATG
NTTACAAATAAAGCAATAGCATCACAAATTTCACAAATAAAGCATTTTTTTCACTGCATTCTAGTTGTGG
TTTGTCCAAACTCATCAATGTATCTTATCATGTCTGCTCGAAGCGGCCGCCCGGGTCGACGGTATCGATG
CGGGGAGGCGGCCCAAAGGGAGATCCGACTCGTCTGAGGNCGAAGGCGAAGACGCGGAAGAGGCCGCAGA
GCCGGCAGCAGGCCGCGGGAAGGAAGGTCCGCTGGATTGAGGGCCGAAGGGACGTAGCANAAGGACGTCC
CGCGCAGAATCCAGGTGGCAACACAGGCGAGCAGCCAAGGAAAGGACGATGATTTCCCCGACAACACCAC
GGAATTGTCAGTGCCCAACAGCCGAGCCCCTGTCCAGCAGCGGGCAAGGNNGGNGGNGATGAGTTCCGCC
GTGNATAGGAGGGGNAAGCGAAANTCCCGNAAAGAGCTGACNNTGGNGCATGCCCCACAGTGGGGTNNGT
CANCAANNCNNNGCNNNCCACGCCNNGTGCTGNNAACGGGCNNAANNCNCNTNANNNNNNNCNCNNGNN
